>Addgene plasmid #137065 | pelB-MBP-P13-ss | addgene full sequence | sequence record 291955 | Addgene NGS Result
TTGGCGAATGGG
[124 nt withheld, positions 13-136]
C
[91 nt withheld, positions 138-228]
A
[49 nt withheld, positions 230-278]
CCTTTGACGTTGGAGTCCACGTTCTTT
[37 nt withheld, positions 306-342]
ACCCTATCTCGGTCTATTCTTTTGATTTATAAGGGATTTTGCCGATTTCGGCCTATTGGTTAAAAAATGA
GCTGATTTAACAAAAATTTAACGCGAATTTTAACAAAATATTAACGCTTACAATTTAGGTGGCACTTTTC
GGGGAAATGTGCGCGGAACCCCTATTTGTTTATTTTTCTAAATACATTCAAATATGTATCCGCTCATGAA
TTAATTCTTAGAAAAACTCATCGAGCATCAAATGAAACTGCAATTTATTCATATCAGGATTATCAATACC
ATATTTTTGAAAAAGCCGTTTCTGTAATGAAGGAGAAAACTCACCGAGGCAGTTCCATAGGATGGCAAGA
TCCTGGTATCGGTCTGCGATTCCGACTCGTCCAACATCAATACAACCTATTAATTTCCCCTCGTCAAAAA
TAAGGTTATCAAGTGAGAAATCACCATGAGTGACGACTGAATCCGGTGAGAATGGCAAAAGTTTATGCAT
TTCTTTCCAGACTTGTTCAACAGGCCAGCCATTACGCTCGTCATCAAAATCACTCGCATCAACCAAACCG
TTATTCATTCGTGATTGCGCCTGAGCGAGACGAAATACGCGATCGCTGTTAAAAGGACAATTACAAACAG
GAATCGAATGCAACCGGCGCAGGAACACTGCCAGCGCATCAACAATATTTTCACCTGAATCAGGATATTC
TTCTAATACCTGGAATGCTGTTTTCCCGGGGATCGCAGTGGTGAGTAACCATGCATCATCAGGAGTACGG
ATAAAATGCTTGATGGTCGGAAGAGGCATAAATTCCGTCAGCCAGTTTAGTCTGACCATCTCATCTGTAA
CATCATTGGCAACGCTACCTTTGCCATGTTTCAGAAACAACTCTGGCGCATCGGGCTTCCCATACAATCG
ATAGATTGTCGCACCTGATTGCCCGACATTATCGCGAGCCCATTTATACCCATATAAATCAGCATCCATG
TTGGAATTTAATCGCGGCCTAGAGCAAGACGTTTCCCGTTGAATATGGCTCATAACACCCCTTGTATTAC
TGTTTATGTAAGCAGACAGTTTTATTGTTCATGACCAAAATCCCTTAACGTGAGTTTTCGTTCCACTGAG
CGTCAGACCCCGTAGAAAAGATCAAAGGATCTTCTTGAGATCCTTTTTTTCTGCGCGTAATCTGCTGCTT
GCAAACAAAAAAACCACCGCTACCAGCGGTGGTTTGTTTGCCGGATCAAGAGCTACCAACTCTTTTTCCG
AAGGTAACTGGCTTCAGCAGAGCGCAGATACCAAATACTGTCCTTCTAGTGTAGCCGTAGTTAGGCCACC
ACTTCAAGAACTCTGTAGCACCGCCTACATACCTCGCTCTGCTAATCCTGTTACCAGTGGCTGCTGCCAG
TGGCGATAAGTCGTGTCTTACCGGGTTGGACTCAAGACGATAGTTACCGGATAAGGCGCAGCGGTCGGGC
TGAACGGGGGGTTCGTGCACACAGCCCAGCTTGGAGCGAACGACCTACACCGAACTGAGATACCTACAGC
GTGAGCTATGAGAAAGCGCCACGCTTCCCGAAGGGAGAAAGGCGGACAGGTATCCGGTAAGCGGCAGGGT
CGGAACAGGAGAGCGCACGAGGGAGCTTCCAGGGGGAAACGCCTGGTATCTTTATAGTCCTGTCGGGTTT
CGCCACCTCTGACTTGAGCGTCGATTTTTGTGATGCTCGTCAGGGGGGCGGAGCCTATGGAAAAACGCCA
GCAACGCGGCCTTTTTACGGTTCCTGGCCTTTTGCTGGCCTTTTGCTCACATGTTCTTTCCTGCGTTATC
CCCTGATTCTGTGGATAACCGTATTACCGCCTTTGAGTGAGCTGATACCGCTCGCCGCAGCCGAACGACC
GAGCGCAGCGAGTCAGTGAGCGAGGAAGCGGAAGAGCGCCTGATGCGGTATTTTCTCCTTACGCATCTGT
GCGGTATTTCACACCGCAATGGTGCACTCTCAGTACAATCTGCTCTGATGCCGCATAGTTAAGCCAGTAT
ACACTCCGCTATCGCTACGTGACTGGGTCATGGCTGCGCCCCGACACCCGCCAACACCCGCTGACGCGCC
CTGACGGGCTTGTCTGCTCCCGGCATCCGCTTACAGACAAGCTGTGACCGTCTCCGGGAGCTGCATGTGT
CAGAGGTTTTCACCGTCATCACCGAAACGCGCGAGGCAGCTGCGGTAAAGCTCATCAGCGTGGTCGTGAA
GCGATTCACAGATGTCTGCCTGTTCATCCGCGTCCAGCTCGTTGAGTTTCTCCAGAAGCGTTAATGTCTG
GCTTCTGATAAAGCGGGCCATGTTAAGGGCGGTTTTTTCCTGTTTGGTCACTGATGCCTCCGTGTAAGGG
GGATTTCTGTTCATGGGGGTAATGATACCGATGAAACGAGAGAGGATGCTCACGATACGGGTTACTGATG
ATGAACATGCCCGGTTACTGGAACGTTGTGAGGGTAAACAACTGGCGGTATGGATGCGGCGGGACCAGAG
AAAAATCACTCAGGGTCAATGCCAGCGCTTCGTTAATACAGATGTAGGTGTTCCACAGGGTAGCCAGCAG
CATCCTGCGATGCAGATCCGGAACATAATGGTGCAGGGCGCTGACTTCCGCGTTTCCAGACTTTACGAAA
CACGGAAACCGAAGACCATTCATGTTGTTGCTCAGGTCGCAGACGTTTTGCAGCAGCAGTCGCTTCACGT
TCGCTCGCGTATCGGTGATTCATTCTGCTAACCAGTAAGGCAACCCCGCCAGCCTAGCCGGGTCCTCAAC
GACAGGAGCACGATCATGCGCACCCGTGGGGCCGCCATGCCGGCGATAATGGCCTGCTTCTCGCCGAAAC
GTTTGGTGGCGGGACCAGTGACGAAGGCTTGAGCGAGGGCGTGCAAGATTCCGAATACCGCAAGCGACAG
GCCGATCATCGTCGCGCTCCAGCGAAAGCGGTCCTCGCCGAAAATGACCCAGAGCGCTGCCGGCACCTGT
CCTACGAGTTGCATGATAAAGAAGACAGTCATAAGTGCGGCGACGATAGTCATGCCCCGCGCCCACCGGA
AGGAGCTGACTGGGTTGAAGGCTCTCAAGGGCATCGGTCGAGATCCCGGTGCCTAATGAGTGAGCTAACT
TACATTAATTGCGTTGCGCTCACTGCCCGCTTTCCAGTCGGGAAACCTGTCGTGCCAGCTGCATTAATGA
ATCGGCCAACGCGCGGGGAGAGGCGGTTTGCGTATTGGGCGCCAGGGTGGTTTTTCTTTTCACCAGTGAG
ACGGGCAACAGCTGATTGCCCTTCACCGCCTGGCCCTGAGAGAGTTGCAGCAAGCGGTCCACGCTGGTTT
GCCCCAGCAGGCGAAAATCCTGTTTGATGGTGGTTAACGGCGGGATATAACATGAGCTGTCTTCGGTATC
GTCGTATCCCACTACCGAGATATCCGCACCAACGCGCAGCCCGGACTCGGTAATGGCGCGCATTGCGCCC
AGCGCCATCTGATCGTTGGCAACCAGCATCGCAGTGGGAACGATGCCCTCATTCAGCATTTGCATGGTTT
GTTGAAAACCGGACATGGCACTCCAGTCGCCTTCCCGTTCCGCTATCGGCTGAATTTGATTGCGAGTGAG
ATATTTATGCCAGCCAGCCAGACGCAGACGCGCCGAGACAGAACTTAATGGGCCCGCTAACAGCGCGATT
TGCTGGTGACCCAATGCGACCAGATGCTCCACGCCCAGTCGCGTACCGTCTTCATGGGAGAAAATAATAC
TGTTGATGGGTGTCTGGTCAGAGACATCAAGAAATAACGCCGGAACATTAGTGCAGGCAGCTTCCACAGC
AATGGCATCCTGGTCATCCAGCGGATAGTTAATGATCAGCCCACTGACGCGTTGCGCGAGAAGATTGTGC
ACCGCCGCTTTACAGGCTTCGACGCCGCTTCGTTCTACCATCGACACCACCACGCTGGCACCCAGTTGAT
CGGCGCGAGATTTAATCGCCGCGACAATTTGCGACGGCGCGTGCAGGGCCAGACTGGAGGTGGCAACGCC
AATCAGCAACGACTGTTTGCCCGCCAGTTGTTGTGCCACGCGGTTGGGAATGTAATTCAGCTCCGCCATC
GCCGCTTCCACTTTTTCCCGCGTTTTCGCAGAAACGTGGCTGGCCTGGTTCACCACGCGGGAAACGGTCT
GATAAGAGACACCGGCATACTCTGCGACATCGTATAACGTTACTGGTTTCACATTCACCACCCTGAATTG
ACTCTCTTCCGGGCGCTATCATGCCATACCGCGAAAGGTTTTGCGCCATTCGATGGTGTCCGGGATCTCG
ACGCTCTCCCTTATGCGACTCCTGCATTAGGAAGCAGCCCAGTAGTAGGTTGAGGCCGTTGAGCACCGCC
GCCGCAAGGAATGGTGCATGCAAGGAGATGGCGCCCAACAGTCCCCCGGCCACGGGGCCTGCCACCATAC
CCACGCCGAAACAAGCGCTCATGAGCCCGAAGTGGCGAGCCCGATCTTCCCCATCGGTGATGTCGGCGAT
ATAGGCGCCAGCAACCGCACCTGTGGCGCCGGTGATGCCGGCCACGATGCGTCCGGCGTAGAGGATCGAG
ATCTCGATCCCGCGAAATTAATACGACTCACTATAGGGGAATTGTGAGCGGATAACAATTCCCCTCTAGA
AATAATTTTGTTTAACTTTAAGAAGGAGATATACATATGAAATACCTGCTGCCGACCGCTGCTGCTGGTC
TGCTGCTTCTCGCTGCCCAGCCGGCGATGGCCATGGATATCGGAATTAATTCGGATCCGAATTCGAGCTC
ACATCACCATCACCATCACCATCACCATCACCCCATGAAAATCGAAGAAGGTAAACTGGTAATCTGGATT
AACGGCGATAAAGGCTATAACGGTCTCGCTGAAGTCGGTAAGAAATTCGAGAAAGATACCGGAATTAAAG
TCACCGTTGAGCATCCGGATAAACTGGAAGAGAAATTCCCACAGGTTGCGGCAACTGGCGATGGCCCTGA
CATTATCTTCTGGGCACACGACCGCTTTGGTGGCTACGCTCAATCTGGCCTGTTGGCTGAAATCACCCCG
GACAAAGCGTTCCAGGACAAGCTGTATCCGTTTACCTGGGATGCCGTACGTTACAACGGCAAGCTGATTG
CTTACCCGATCGCTGTTGAAGCGTTATCGCTGATTTATAACAAAGATCTGCTGCCGAACCCGCCAAAAAC
CTGGGAAGAGATCCCGGCGCTGGATAAAGAACTGAAAGCGAAAGGTAAGAGCGCGCTGATGTTCAACCTG
CAAGAACCGTACTTCACCTGGCCGCTGATTGCTGCTGACGGGGGTTATGCGTTCAAGTATGAAAACGGCA
AGTACGACATTAAAGACGTGGGCGTGGATAACGCTGGCGCGAAAGCGGGTCTGACCTTCCTGGTTGACCT
GATTAAAAACAAACACATGAATGCAGACACCGATTACTCCATCGCAGAAGCTGCCTTTAATAAAGGCGAA
ACAGCGATGACCATCAACGGCCCGTGGGCATGGTCCAACATCGACACCAGCAAAGTGAATTATGGTGTAA
CGGTACTGCCGACCTTCAAGGGTCAACCATCCAAACCGTTCGTTGGCGTGCTGAGCGCAGGTATTAACGC
CGCCAGTCCGAACAAAGAGCTGGCAAAAGAGTTCCTCGAAAACTATCTGCTGACTGATGAAGGTCTGGAA
GCGGTTAATAAAGACAAACCGCTGGGTGCCGTAGCGCTGAAGTCTTACGAGGAAGAGTTGGCGAAAGATC
CACGTATTGCCGCCACTATGGAAAACGCCCAGAAAGGTGAAATCATGCCGAACATCCCGCAGATGTCCGC
TTTCTGGTATGCCGTGCGTACTGCGGTGATCAACGCCGCCAGCGGTCGTCAGACTGTCGATGAAGCCCTG
AAAGACGCGCAGACTCCGGGTAGCGAAAACCTGTACTTCCAAAACGACAGCAAAAACGGCGCGTTTGGTA
TGAGCGCGGGTGAAAAGCTGCTGGTGTACGAGACCAGCAAACAGGACCCGATCGTTCCGTTCCTGCTGAA
CCTGTTCCTGGGTTTTGGCATTGGTAGCTTTGCGCAAGGCGACATCCTGGGTGGCAGCCTGATTCTGGGT
TTCGATGCGGTGGGCATCGGTCTGATTCTGGCGGGCGCGTACCTGGACATCAAGGCGCTGGATGGTATTA
CCAAAAAGGCGGCGTTTCAGTGGACCTGGGGCAAAGGTGTGATGCTGGCGGGTGTGGTTACGATGGCGGT
TACCCGTCTGACCGAGATTATCCTGCCGTTCACCTTTGCGAACAGCTATAACCGTAAACTGAAGAACAGC
CTGAACGTGGCGCTGGGTGGCTTCGAACCGAGCTTTGACGTTGCGATGGGTCAGAGCAGCGCGCTGGGCT
TCGAGCTGAGCTTTAAAAAGAGCTACTAATAACTCGAGCACCACCACCACCACCACTGAGATCCGGCTGC
TAACAAAGCCCGAAAGGAAGCTGAGTTGGCTGCTGCCACCGCTGAGCAATAACTAGCATAACCCCTTGGG
GCCTCTAAACGGGTCTTGAGGGGTTTTTTGCTGAAAGGAGGAACTATATCCGGA
Features (pLannotate 1.2.2; 22 found; start..end, strand, type, name):
     13..441     +  rep_origin     f1 ori (sequence partly withheld): f1 bacteriophage origin of replication; arrow indicates direction of (+) strand synthesis
    494..551     +  promoter       AmpR promoter (fragment): bla
    560..1375    -  CDS            KanR: aminoglycoside phosphotransferase; aph(3')-Ia; confers resistance to kanamycin in bacteria or G418 (Geneticin®) in eukaryotes
   1497..2085    +  rep_origin     ori: high-copy-number ColE1/pMB1/pBR322/pUC origin of replication
   2271..2410    -  misc_feature   bom: basis of mobility region from pBR322
   2512..2703    -  CDS            rop: Rop protein, which maintains plasmids at low copy number; rop
   2720..3100    +  CDS            YPB1_ECOLX: Protein predicted: Swiss-Prot protein existence level 4. From Escherichia coli.
   3172..3463    -  CDS            TcR (fragment): tetracycline efflux protein; tet; confers resistance to tetracycline
   3478..3499    -  protein_bind   CAP binding site: CAP binding activates transcription in the presence of cAMP. E. coli catabolite activator protein
   3512..4594    -  CDS            lacI: lac repressor; lacI; The lac repressor binds to the lac operator to inhibit transcription in E. coli. This inhibition can be relieved by adding lactose or isopropyl-β-D-thiogalactopyranoside (IPTG).
   4595..4672    -  promoter       lacI promoter: lacI
   4680..4959    -  CDS            TcR (fragment): tetracycline efflux protein; tet; confers resistance to tetracycline
   4981..4999    +  promoter       T7 promoter: promoter for bacteriophage T7 RNA polymerase
   5000..5024    +  protein_bind   lac operator: The lac repressor binds to the lac operator to inhibit transcription in E. coli. This inhibition can be relieved by adding lactose or isopropyl-β-D-thiogalactopyranoside (IPTG). lac repressor encoded by lacI
   5039..5061    +  RBS            RBS: efficient ribosome binding site from bacteriophage T7 gene 10 (Olins and Rangwala, 1989)
   5069..5134    +  sig_peptide    pelB signal sequence: leader peptide for secretion; pelB (fragment)
   5177..5200    +  CDS            8xHis: 8xHis affinity tag
   5207..6307    +  CDS            MBP: maltose binding protein from E. coli; malE (mutated); This version of the gene does not encode a signal sequence, so MBP will remain in the cytosol.
   6317..6333    +  CDS            TEV site (fragment): tobacco etch virus (TEV) protease recognition and cleavage site
   6821..6838    +  CDS            9xHis (fragment): 9xHis affinity tag
   6848..6897    +  CDS            SET1 (fragment): solubility-enhancement tag derived from T7 phage gene 10B
   6905..6952    +  terminator     T7 terminator: transcription terminator for bacteriophage T7 RNA polymerase
