[The description below was written by a language model from this plasmid's Addgene catalogue record and pLannotate feature annotations shown in this document.]
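Description:
pelB-MBP-P13-ss is a bacterial expression plasmid of about 7 kb, built on the pelB-MBP backbone, a pET-style vector for T7-driven protein production in E. coli. It is selected with kanamycin through an aph(3')-Ia resistance gene. It replicates from a ColE1/pBR322-type origin accompanied by the bom region and the rop gene, which fits its listing as low copy. An f1 origin is also present, along with remnants of a tetracycline resistance gene that are non-functional fragments. A lacI cassette on the plasmid supplies lac repressor, which binds the lac operator placed immediately downstream of the T7 promoter (the T7lac arrangement). Expression is therefore held off until induced with IPTG in a host that provides T7 RNA polymerase.

The expression unit runs from the T7 gene 10 ribosome binding site to a T7 terminator and encodes a multipart fusion. In order, this comprises the PelB signal peptide, a polyhistidine tag (His10 according to the depositor, annotated as 8xHis), mature maltose binding protein lacking its own leader, a TEV protease cleavage site, and mature P13 (BB0034, residues 22–179) from Borrelia burgdorferi B31. The P13 coding sequence lacks its native signal peptide, was codon-optimised for E. coli, and was inserted by ligation independent cloning. It is not itself annotated, but it corresponds to the gap after the TEV site. The PelB leader directs the fusion to the Sec export pathway and the cell envelope, while MBP aids solubility and the His tag allows affinity purification. TEV cleavage can then release P13. A short His-tag fragment and a T7 gene 10-derived fragment are annotated downstream of the insert; the record does not say whether these are translated. The construct belongs to a study on membrane-directed expression of Lyme disease virulence factors.
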