Addgene plasmid #137065: pelB-MBP-P13-ss
Purpose: E. coli expression clone (T7lac promoter) for mature P13 (aa 22-179) from B. burgdorferi with N-terminal PelB signal peptide + His10 + mature maltose binding protein + TEV protease cleavage
Depositing lab: Debra Hansen. Depositing organization: Arizona State University. Publication: Membrane directed expression in Escherichia coli of BBA57 and other virulence factors from the Lyme disease agent Borrelia burgdorferi. Robertson KE, Truong CD, Craciunescu FM, Chiu PL, Fromme P, Hansen DT. Sci Rep. 2019 Nov 26;9(1):17606. doi: 10.1038/s41598-019-53830-x. PubMed 31772280.
Backbone
  Vector backbone: pelB-MBP (DNASU access no. EvNO00813783)
  Vector type: Bacterial Expression
Growth in bacteria
  Bacterial resistance: Kanamycin, 50 μg/mL
  Growth temperature: 37°C
  Growth strain: DH5alpha
  Copy number: Low Copy
Gene/Insert
  Gene/Insert name: AAC66426.1 (alt name: P13 BB0034)
  Species: Borrelia burgdorferi B31
  Mutation: mature P13: lacks the P13 signal peptide
  Entrez Gene: BB_0034 (a.k.a. BB_0034)
  Promoter: T7lac
  Tag / fusion protein: PelB signal peptide + His10 + maltose binding protein + TEV protease cleavage
  Cloning method: Ligation Independent Cloning
  Sequencing primers: 5′ GAAAGGTGAAATCATGCCGAACATC; 3′ GCTAGTTATTGCTCAGCGG
Terms and licenses: Academic/Nonprofit Terms; Industry Terms: Not Available to Industry
Depositor comments: This plasmid uses the T7lac promoter to express in E. coli the mature (lacking the signal peptide), wild-type protein containing an N-terminal PelB signal peptide + His10 + mature maltose binding protein + TEV protease cleavage site. The gene encoding the protein does not have the same DNA sequence as B. burgdorferi because the gene has been optimized for expression in E. coli.
How to cite: pelB-MBP-P13-ss was a gift from Debra Hansen (Addgene plasmid # 137065 ; http://n2t.net/addgene:137065 ; RRID:Addgene_137065)
